>Addgene plasmid #230375 | AiP13575 - pAAV-AiE0400m_3xC2-minBG-SYFP2-WPRE3-BGHpA (Alias: CN3575) | addgene full sequence | sequence record 461919 | Addgene NGS Result
CCTGCAGGCAGCTGCGCGCTCGCTCGCTCACTGAGGCCGCCCGGGCGTCGGGCGACCTTTGGTCGCCCGG
CCTCAGTGAGCGAGCGAGCGCGCAGAGAGGGAGTGGCCAACTCCATCACTAGGGGTTCCTGCGGCCGCAC
GCGTAATACTTATTAATGAAACCCCTCATGTGTGAAGATTATTTATTTATGTTTCTCAAACAAAAATGGT
ATTGTATCCGATTCACTGGGTGTGCTTTGTCCAGTCTGATTTTCTCATTAGCAATTCTCTGCATGATTAA
ATGCTAAATACACAGCTGTGTAAATACTTATTAATGAAACCCCTCATGTGTGAAGATTATTTATTTATGT
TTCTCAAACAAAAATGGTATTGTATCCGATTCACTGGGTGTGCTTTGTCCAGTCTGATTTTCTCATTAGC
AATTCTCTGCATGATTAAATGCTAAATACACAGCTGTGTAAATACTTATTAATGAAACCCCTCATGTGTG
AAGATTATTTATTTATGTTTCTCAAACAAAAATGGTATTGTATCCGATTCACTGGGTGTGCTTTGTCCAG
TCTGATTTTCTCATTAGCAATTCTCTGCATGATTAAATGCTAAATACACAGCTGTGTAGAGCTCGGGCTG
GGCATAAAAGTCAGGGCAGAGCCATCTATTGCTTACATTTGCTTCTGGGATCCAGATCTTTCGAAGCTAG
CGCTACCGGTCGCCACCATGGTGAGCAAGGGCGAGGAGCTGTTCACCGGGGTGGTGCCCATCCTGGTCGA
GCTGGACGGCGACGTAAACGGCCACAAGTTCAGCGTGTCCGGCGAGGGCGAGGGCGATGCCACCTACGGC
AAGCTGACCCTGAAGCTGATCTGCACCACCGGCAAGCTGCCCGTGCCCTGGCCCACCCTCGTGACCACCC
TGGGCTACGGCGTGCAGTGCTTCGCCCGCTACCCCGACCACATGAAGCAGCACGACTTCTTCAAGTCCGC
CATGCCCGAAGGCTACGTCCAGGAGCGCACCATCTTCTTCAAGGACGACGGCAACTACAAGACCCGCGCC
GAGGTGAAGTTCGAGGGCGACACCCTGGTGAACCGCATCGAGCTGAAGGGCATCGACTTCAAGGAGGACG
GCAACATCCTGGGGCACAAGCTGGAGTACAACTACAACAGCCACAACGTCTATATCACCGCCGACAAGCA
GAAGAACGGCATCAAGGCCAACTTCAAGATCCGCCACAACATCGAGGACGGCGGCGTGCAGCTCGCCGAC
CACTACCAGCAGAACACCCCCATCGGCGACGGCCCCGTGCTGCTGCCCGACAACCACTACCTGAGCTACC
AGTCCAAGCTGAGCAAAGACCCCAACGAGAAGCGCGATCACATGGTCCTGCTGGAGTTCGTGACCGCCGC
CGGGATCACTCTCGGCATGGACGAGCTGTACAAGTAAGTCGACGGCGCGCCGCGGCCGCGAATTCGATAT
CATAATCAACCTCTGGATTACAAAATTTGTGAAAGATTGACTGGTATTCTTAACTATGTTGCTCCTTTTA
CGCTATGTGGATACGCTGCTTTAATGCCTTTGTATCATGCTATTGCTTCCCGTATGGCTTTCATTTTCTC
CTCCTTGTATAAATCCTGGTTAGTTCTTGCCACGGCGGAACTCATCGCCGCCTGCCTTGCCCGCTGCTGG
ACAGGGGCTCGGCTGTTGGGCACTGACAATTCCGTGGCTCGAGAGATCTTCGACTGTGCCTTCTAGTTGC
CAGCCATCTGTTGTTTGCCCCTCCCCCGTGCCTTCCTTGACCCTGGAAGGTGCCACTCCCACTGTCCTTT
CCTAATAAAATGAGGAAATTGCATCGCATTGTCTGAGTAGGTGTCATTCTATTCTGGGGGGTGGGGTGGG
GCAGGACAGCAAGGGGGAGGATTGGGAAGACAATAGCAGGCATGAGATCTCACGTGCGGACCGAGCGGCC
GCAGGAACCCCTAGTGATGGAGTTGGCCACTCCCTCTCTGCGCGCTCGCTCGCTCACTGAGGCCGGGCGA
CCAAAGGTCGCCCGACGCCCGGGCTTTGCCCGGGCGGCCTCAGTGAGCGAGCGAGCGCGCAGCTGCCTGC
AGGGGCGCCTGATGCGGTATTTTCTCCTTACGCATCTGTGCGGTATTTCACACCGCATA
[95 nt withheld, positions 2160-2254]
T
[46 nt withheld, positions 2256-2301]
C
[141 nt withheld, positions 2303-2443]
CCTTTGACGTTGGAGTCCACGTTCTTT
[37 nt withheld, positions 2471-2507]
ACTCTATCTCGGGCTATTCTTTTGATTTATAAGGGATTTTGCCGATTTCGGTCTATTGGTTAAAAAATGA
GCTGATTTAACAAAAATTTAACGCGAATTTTAACAAAATATTAACGTTTACAATTTTATGGTGCACTCTC
AGTACAATCTGCTCTGATGCCGCATAGTTAAGCCAGCCCCGACACCCGCCAACACCCGCTGACGCGCCCT
GACGGGCTTGTCTGCTCCCGGCATCCGCTTACAGACAAGCTGTGACCGTCTCCGGGAGCTGCATGTGTCA
GAGGTTTTCACCGTCATCACCGAAACGCGCGAGACGAAAGGGCCTCGTGATACGCCTATTTTTATAGGTT
AATGTCATGATAATAATGGTTTCTTAGACGTCAGGTGGCACTTTTCGGGGAAATGTGCGCGGAACCCCTA
TTTGTTTATTTTTCTAAATACATTCAAATATGTATCCGCTCATGAGACAATAACCCTGATAAATGCTTCA
ATAATATTGAAAAAGGAAGAGTATGAGTATTCAACATTTCCGTGTCGCCCTTATTCCCTTTTTTGCGGCA
TTTTGCCTTCCTGTTTTTGCTCACCCAGAAACGCTGGTGAAAGTAAAAGATGCTGAAGATCAGTTGGGTG
CACGAGTGGGTTACATCGAACTGGATCTCAACAGCGGTAAGATCCTTGAGAGTTTTCGCCCCGAAGAACG
TTTTCCAATGATGAGCACTTTTAAAGTTCTGCTATGTGGCGCGGTATTATCCCGTATTGACGCCGGGCAA
GAGCAACTCGGTCGCCGCATACACTATTCTCAGAATGACTTGGTTGAGTACTCACCAGTCACAGAAAAGC
ATCTTACGGATGGCATGACAGTAAGAGAATTATGCAGTGCTGCCATAACCATGAGTGATAACACTGCGGC
CAACTTACTTCTGACAACGATCGGAGGACCGAAGGAGCTAACCGCTTTTTTGCACAACATGGGGGATCAT
GTAACTCGCCTTGATCGTTGGGAACCGGAGCTGAATGAAGCCATACCAAACGACGAGCGTGACACCACGA
TGCCTGTAGCAATGGCAACAACGTTGCGCAAACTATTAACTGGCGAACTACTTACTCTAGCTTCCCGGCA
ACAATTAATAGACTGGATGGAGGCGGATAAAGTTGCAGGACCACTTCTGCGCTCGGCCCTTCCGGCTGGC
TGGTTTATTGCTGATAAATCTGGAGCCGGTGAGCGTGGGTCTCGCGGTATCATTGCAGCACTGGGGCCAG
ATGGTAAGCCCTCCCGTATCGTAGTTATCTACACGACGGGGAGTCAGGCAACTATGGATGAACGAAATAG
ACAGATCGCTGAGATAGGTGCCTCACTGATTAAGCATTGGTAACTGTCAGACCAAGTTTACTCATATATA
CTTTAGATTGATTTAAAACTTCATTTTTAATTTAAAAGGATCTAGGTGAAGATCCTTTTTGATAATCTCA
TGACCAAAATCCCTTAACGTGAGTTTTCGTTCCACTGAGCGTCAGACCCCGTAGAAAAGATCAAAGGATC
TTCTTGAGATCCTTTTTTTCTGCGCGTAATCTGCTGCTTGCAAACAAAAAAACCACCGCTACCAGCGGTG
GTTTGTTTGCCGGATCAAGAGCTACCAACTCTTTTTCCGAAGGTAACTGGCTTCAGCAGAGCGCAGATAC
CAAATACTGTTCTTCTAGTGTAGCCGTAGTTAGGCCACCACTTCAAGAACTCTGTAGCACCGCCTACATA
CCTCGCTCTGCTAATCCTGTTACCAGTGGCTGCTGCCAGTGGCGATAAGTCGTGTCTTACCGGGTTGGAC
TCAAGACGATAGTTACCGGATAAGGCGCAGCGGTCGGGCTGAACGGGGGGTTCGTGCACACAGCCCAGCT
TGGAGCGAACGACCTACACCGAACTGAGATACCTACAGCGTGAGCTATGAGAAAGCGCCACGCTTCCCGA
AGGGAGAAAGGCGGACAGGTATCCGGTAAGCGGCAGGGTCGGAACAGGAGAGCGCACGAGGGAGCTTCCA
GGGGGAAACGCCTGGTATCTTTATAGTCCTGTCGGGTTTCGCCACCTCTGACTTGAGCGTCGATTTTTGT
GATGCTCGTCAGGGGGGCGGAGCCTATGGAAAAACGCCAGCAACGCGGCCTTTTTACGGTTCCTGGCCTT
TTGCTGGCCTTTTGCTCACATGT
Features (pLannotate 1.2.2; 14 found; start..end, strand, type, name):
     12..39      +  repeat_region  AAV2 ITR (fragment): inverted terminal repeat of adeno-associated virus serotype 2 inverted
     68..95      +  repeat_region  AAV2 ITR (fragment): inverted terminal repeat of adeno-associated virus serotype 2 inverted
    718..1434    +  CDS            SYFP2: SYFP2 is a basic (constitutively fluorescent) yellow fluorescent protein published in 2006, derived from Aequorea victoria. It is reported to be a very rapidly-maturing monomer with moderate acid sensitivity.
   1474..1631    +  misc_feature   WPRE (fragment): woodchuck hepatitis virus posttranscriptional regulatory element
   1637..1717    +  misc_feature   WPRE (fragment): woodchuck hepatitis virus posttranscriptional regulatory element
   1734..1845    +  polyA_signal   bGH poly(A) signal: bovine growth hormone polyadenylation signal
   1963..2103    +  repeat_region  AAV2 ITR: inverted terminal repeat of adeno-associated virus serotype 2 inverted
   2108..2159    -  misc_feature   bom (fragment): basis of mobility region from pBR322
   2178..2633    +  rep_origin     f1 ori (sequence partly withheld): f1 bacteriophage origin of replication; arrow indicates direction of (+) strand synthesis
   2634..2683    -  misc_feature   bom (fragment): basis of mobility region from pBR322
   2785..2820    -  CDS            rop (fragment): Rop protein, which maintains plasmids at low copy number; rop
   2915..3019    +  promoter       AmpR promoter: bla
   3020..3880    +  CDS            AmpR: β-lactamase; bla; confers resistance to ampicillin, carbenicillin, and related antibiotics
   4051..4639    +  rep_origin     ori: high-copy-number ColE1/pMB1/pBR322/pUC origin of replication
