[The description below was written by a language model from this plasmid's Addgene catalogue record and pLannotate feature annotations shown in this document.]
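Description:
AiP13575 - pAAV-AiE0400m_3xC2-minBG-SYFP2-WPRE3-BGHpA (alias CN3575) is a 4.7 kb AAV transfer plasmid built on a pAAV2 backbone and used to package an enhancer-driven fluorescent reporter into recombinant adeno-associated virus. It is propagated in E. coli as a high-copy plasmid through a ColE1/pUC-type origin and selected with ampicillin via the β-lactamase gene and its own promoter. An f1 phage origin is also present, along with short remnants of pBR322 bom and rop sequence. The recorded recombination-deficient growth strain is consistent with the need to keep the repeat-rich ITRs stable. The feature table annotates one complete AAV2 ITR downstream of the cassette and only two short ITR fragments at the upstream end. This may reflect the difficulty of sequencing or annotating these hairpin structures rather than a true truncation, but the record does not resolve the point.

Between the ITRs, the expression cassette begins with AiE0400m_3xC2, an enhancer element placed upstream of the minimal beta-globin promoter (minBG). Neither of these is annotated in the feature table, but they presumably occupy the unannotated stretch before the reporter. The name suggests a triplicated core of the enhancer, although the record does not define it. A minimal promoter has little activity on its own, so expression of the monomeric, rapidly maturing yellow fluorescent protein SYFP2 depends on the enhancer. A shortened woodchuck posttranscriptional regulatory element (WPRE3, detected as two fragments) boosts transcript stability and expression, and the bovine growth hormone polyadenylation signal terminates the message. The construct is intended for AAV-mediated labelling of specific brain cell populations. The record does not state which population this enhancer targets.
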