Addgene plasmid #230375: AiP13575 - pAAV-AiE0400m_3xC2-minBG-SYFP2-WPRE3-BGHpA (Alias: CN3575)
Purpose: AiE0400m_3xC2 is an enhancer sequence, designed to drive AAV-mediated transgene expression in specific populations of brain cells
Depositing lab: Allen Institute for Brain Science & Jonathan Ting. Depositing organization: Allen Institute. Publication: A suite of enhancer AAVs and transgenic mouse lines for genetic access to cortical cell types. Ben-Simon Y, Hooper M, Narayan S, Daigle TL, Dwivedi D, Way SW, Oster A, Stafford DA, Mich JK, Taormina MJ, Martinez RA, Opitz-Araya X, Roth JR, Alexander JR, Allen S, Amster A, Arbuckle J, Ayala A, Baker PM, Bakken TE, Barcelli T, Barta S, Bendrick J, Bertagnolli D, Bielstein C, Bishwakarma P, Bowlus J, Boyer G, Brouner K, Casian B, Casper T, Chakka AB, Chakrabarty R, Chance RK, Chavan S, Clark M, Colbert K, Collman F, Daniel S, Departee M, DiValentin P, Donadio N, Dotson N, Egdorf T, Fliss T, Gabitto M, Garcia J, Gary A, Gasperini M, Gloe J, Goldy J, Gore BB, Graybuck L, Greisman N, Haeseleer F, Halterman C, Haradon Z, Hastings SD, Helback O, Ho W, Hockemeyer D, Huang C, Huff S, Hunker A, Johansen N, Jones D, Juneau Z, Kalmbach B, Kannan M, Khem S, Kussick E, Kutsal R, Larsen R, Lee C, Lee AY, Leibly M, Lenz GH, Li S, Liang E, Lusk N, Madigan Z, Malloy J, Malone J, McCue R, Melchor J, Mollenkopf T, Moosman S, Morin E, Newman D, Ng L, Ngo K, Omstead V, Otto S, Oyama A, Pena N, Pham T, Phillips E, Pom CA, Potekhina L, Ransford S, Ray PL, Rette D, Reynoldson C, Rimorin C, Rocha D, Ruiz A, Sanchez REA, Sawyer L, Sedeno-Cortes A, Sevigny JP, Shapovalova N, Shepard N, Shulga L, Sigler AR, Siverts L, Soliman S, Somasundaram S, Staats B, Stewart K, Szelenyi E, Tieu M, Trader C, Tran A, van Velthoven CTJ, Walker M, Wang Y, Weed N, Wirthlin M, Wood T, Wynalda B, Yao Z, Zhou T, Ariza J, Dee N, Reding M, Ronellenfitch K, Mufti S, Sunkin SM, Smith KA, Esposito L, Waters J, Thyagarajan B, Yao S, Lein ES, Zeng H, Levi BP, Ngai J, Ting JT, Tasic B. Cell. 2025 May 16:S0092-8674(25)00513-6. doi: 10.1016/j.cell.2025.05.002. PubMed 40403729.
Backbone
  Vector backbone: pAAV2
  Vector type: AAV
Growth in bacteria
  Bacterial resistance: Ampicillin, 100 μg/mL
  Growth temperature: 37°C
  Growth strain: NEB Stable
  Copy number: High Copy
Gene/Insert
  Gene/Insert name: SYFP2
  Species: Synthetic
  Promoter: minBG
  Cloning method: Gibson Cloning
Terms and licenses: Academic/Nonprofit Terms; Industry Terms: Not Available to Industry
How to cite: AiP13575 - pAAV-AiE0400m_3xC2-minBG-SYFP2-WPRE3-BGHpA (Alias: CN3575) was a gift from Allen Institute for Brain Science & Jonathan Ting (Addgene plasmid # 230375 ; http://n2t.net/addgene:230375 ; RRID:Addgene_230375)
